>Addgene plasmid #31673 | pGEX-CDC27 wt | addgene partial sequence | sequence record 45637 | pGEX-5 5'-GGGCTGGCAAGCCACGTTTGGTG-3'
GGATCCCCGAAATTCGACGGTGCTGCAGGAACCCGTCCAGGCTGCTATATGGCAAGCACTAAACCACTAT
GCTTACCGAGATGCGGTTTTCCTCGCAGAACGCCTTTATGCAGAAGTACACTCAGAAGAAGCCTTGTTTT
TACTGGCAACCTGTTATTACCGCTCAGGAAAGGCATATAAAGCATATAGACTCTTGAAAGGACACAGTTG
TACTACACCGCAATGCAAATACCTGCTTGCAAAATGTTGTGTTGATCTCAGCAAGCTTGCAGAAGGGGAA
CAAATCTTATCTGGTGGAGTGTTTAATAAGCAGAAAAGCCATGATGATATTGTTACTGAGTTTGGTGATT
CAGCTTGCTTTACTCTTTCATTGTTGGGACATGTATATTGCAAGACAGATCGGCTTGCCAAAGGATCAGA
ATGTTACCAAAAGAGCCTTAGTTTAAATCCTTTCCTCTGGTCTCCCTTTGAATCATTATGTGAAATAGGT
GAAAAGCCAGATCCTGACCAAACATTTAAATTCACATCTTTACAGAACTTTAGCAACTGTCTGCCCAACT
CTTGCACAACACAAGTACCTAATCATAGTTTATCTCACAGACAGCCTGAGACAGTTCTTACGGAAACACC
CCAGGACACAATTGAATTAAACAGATTGAATTTAGAATCTTCCAATTCAAAGTACTCCTTGAATACAGAT
TCCTCAGTGTCTTATATTGATTCAGCTGTAATTTCACCTGATACTGTCCCACTGGGAACAGGAACTTCCA
TATTATCTAAACAGGTTCAAAATAAACCAAAAACTGGTCGAAGTTTATTAGGAGGACCAGCAGCTCTTAG
TCCATTAACCCCAAGTTTTGGGATTTTGCCATTA
