[The description below was written by a language model from this plasmid's Addgene catalogue record.]
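Description:
pGEX-CDC27 wt is a bacterial expression plasmid built on the pGEX-4T3 backbone (about 4.9 kb) carrying the wild-type human CDC27 coding sequence, an insert of roughly 2.5 kb. CDC27, also known as APC3 or ANAPC3, is a subunit of the anaphase-promoting complex. The open reading frame was placed between the EcoRI and XbaI sites, both of which remain intact, so that it is fused in frame downstream of the glutathione S-transferase (GST) tag supplied by the backbone, giving an N-terminally tagged GST-CDC27 protein. Part of the plasmid derives from a human ORFeome collection clone. The plasmid is selected in E. coli with ampicillin and is listed as low copy. No feature table is provided, so the promoter, origin of replication and other backbone elements are not itemised. In general, pGEX-series vectors drive the GST fusion from an IPTG-inducible tac promoter, carry a lacI repressor gene, and the 4T variants encode a thrombin cleavage site between GST and the inserted protein.

The construct is suited to producing recombinant GST-CDC27 in bacteria and purifying it by glutathione affinity. The associated publication describes a chemical genetic screen for substrates of the kinase AMPKα2 that uncovered proteins involved in mitosis. This suggests the purified fusion served as a candidate substrate, for example in in vitro kinase assays, although the record does not state its use explicitly. The "wt" designation implies it acts as the unmutated reference form, presumably alongside mutant versions that are not described here.
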