Addgene plasmid #31673: pGEX-CDC27 wt
Depositing lab: Anne Brunet. Depositing organization: Stanford University. Publication: Chemical Genetic Screen for AMPKalpha2 Substrates Uncovers a Network of Proteins Involved in Mitosis. Banko MR, Allen JJ, Schaffer BE, Wilker EW, Tsou P, White JL, Villen J, Wang B, Kim SR, Sakamoto K, Gygi SP, Cantley LC, Yaffe MB, Shokat KM, Brunet A. Mol Cell. 2011 Dec 23;44(6):878-92. Epub 2011 Dec 1. 10.1016/j.molcel.2011.11.005 PubMed 22137581.
Backbone
  Vector backbone: pGEX-4T3
  Backbone size w/o insert (bp): 4900
  Vector type: Bacterial Expression
Growth in bacteria
  Bacterial resistance: Ampicillin, 100 μg/mL
  Growth temperature: 37°C
  Growth strain: DH5alpha
  Copy number: Low Copy
Gene/Insert
  Gene/Insert name: cell division cycle 27 homolog (alt name: GST-CDC27 wt)
  Species: H. sapiens (human)
  Insert size (bp): 2500
  Entrez Gene: CDC27 (a.k.a. ANAPC3, APC3, CDC27Hs, D0S1430E, D17S978E, H-NUC, HNUC, NUC2)
  Tag / fusion protein: GST (N terminal on backbone)
  Cloning method: Restriction Enzyme; 5′ cloning site EcoRI (not destroyed); 3′ cloning site XbaI (not destroyed)
  Sequencing primers: 5′ pGEX 5'; 3′ pGEX 3'
Resource information
  A portion of this plasmid was derived from a plasmid made by: Open Biosystems Human Orfeome Collection
Terms and licenses: Academic/Nonprofit Terms; Industry Terms: Not Available to Industry
How to cite: pGEX-CDC27 wt was a gift from Anne Brunet (Addgene plasmid # 31673 ; http://n2t.net/addgene:31673 ; RRID:Addgene_31673)
